Addgene plasmid #201151: pLenti-dSaCas9-KRAB-gRNA-TRE-blast
Purpose: Lentiviral expression of S. aureus dead Cas9 (dCas9/dSaCas9/SadCas9) fused to the KRAB domain as well as a gRNA targeting the tight TRE promoter and the blasticidin resistance gene.
Depositing lab: Moshe Szyf. Depositing organization: McGill University.
Backbone
  Vector backbone: pLenti-dSaCas9-KRAB-blast
  Backbone manufacturer: Addgene #191654
  Modifications to backbone: Cloned the expression casette including the U6 promoter, guide RNA targeting the tight TRE promoter, and guide RNA scaffold into an EcoRI site in the backbone.
  Vector type: Lentiviral, CRISPR
  Selectable markers: Blasticidin
Growth in bacteria
  Bacterial resistance: Ampicillin, 100 μg/mL
  Growth temperature: 37°C
  Growth strain: NEB Stable
  Copy number: Unknown
Gene/Insert 1
  Gene/Insert name: SadCas9-KRAB (alt names: KRAB-SadCas9; dSaCas9-KRAB)
  Species: Synthetic; S. aureus
  Tag / fusion protein: HA (N terminal on insert)
Gene/Insert 2
  Gene/Insert name: gRNA-TRE
  Species: Synthetic; S. aureus
  Mutation: gRNA sequence: ATCAGTGATAGAGAACGTATG
Terms and licenses: Academic/Nonprofit Terms; Industry Terms: Not Available to Industry
How to cite: pLenti-dSaCas9-KRAB-gRNA-TRE-blast was a gift from Moshe Szyf (Addgene plasmid # 201151 ; http://n2t.net/addgene:201151 ; RRID:Addgene_201151)
