[The description below was written by a language model from this plasmid's Addgene catalogue record and pLannotate feature annotations shown in this document.]
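Description:
pLenti-dSaCas9-KRAB-gRNA-TRE-blast is an 11.7 kb third-generation-style, self-inactivating HIV-1 lentiviral vector for CRISPR interference. It derives from the pLenti-dSaCas9-KRAB-blast backbone, into which a guide RNA expression cassette was inserted at an EcoRI site. In E. coli it replicates from a high-copy ColE1/pUC-type origin and is selected with ampicillin (AmpR); an f1 origin is also present. The viral portion consists of an RSV promoter driving a truncated 5' LTR, the Ψ packaging signal with a partial gag sequence, the RRE for Rev-dependent nuclear export, the cPPT/CTS, a WPRE to enhance transcript expression, and a ΔU3 3' LTR followed by an SV40 polyadenylation signal.

Between the LTRs, the CMV enhancer/promoter drives an N-terminally HA-tagged, catalytically dead Staphylococcus aureus Cas9 fused through a nucleoplasmin nuclear localization signal to the KRAB repression domain of human ZNF10. Downstream, flanked by remnants of Gateway attB sites, a human U6 Pol III promoter transcribes a 21-nt spacer matching the tight TRE (tet-responsive) promoter, joined to the S. aureus guide RNA scaffold. The annotation software labels this spacer as a TRE promoter fragment, but it is the guide sequence rather than a functional promoter. A separate SV40 promoter (with the bacterial EM7 promoter) expresses blasticidin S deaminase for selection of transduced mammalian cells.

A single virus therefore delivers both the repressor and its guide, directing dSaCas9-KRAB to the tight TRE promoter in target cells. The expected effect of KRAB recruitment is silencing of TRE-driven transgenes. The record does not state the specific experimental application.
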