Features (pLannotate 1.2.2; 39 found; start..end, strand, type, name):
      1..40      +  rep_origin     RSF ori (fragment): Plasmids containing the RSF 1030 origin of replication can be propagated in E. coli cells that contain additional plasmids with compatible origins.
     42..134     +  CDS            lacI (fragment): lac repressor; lacI; The lac repressor binds to the lac operator to inhibit transcription in E. coli. This inhibition can be relieved by adding lactose or isopropyl-β-D-thiogalactopyranoside (IPTG).
    147..168     +  protein_bind   CAP binding site: CAP binding activates transcription in the presence of cAMP. E. coli catabolite activator protein
    183..213     +  promoter       lac promoter: promoter for the E. coli lac operon
    217..239     +  protein_bind   lac operator (fragment): The lac repressor binds to the lac operator to inhibit transcription in E. coli. This inhibition can be relieved by adding lactose or isopropyl-β-D-thiogalactopyranoside (IPTG). lac repressor encoded by lacI
    282..300     +  promoter       T3 promoter: promoter for bacteriophage T3 RNA polymerase
    328..554     +  promoter       RSV promoter: Rous sarcoma virus enhancer/promoter
    555..735     +  LTR            5' LTR (truncated): truncated 5' long terminal repeat (LTR) from HIV-1
    782..907     +  misc_feature   HIV-1 Ψ: packaging signal of human immunodeficiency virus type 1
    891..1254    +  CDS            HIV-1 gag (fragment): gag protein from human immunodeficiency virus 1; gag
   1400..1633    +  misc_feature   RRE: The Rev response element (RRE) of HIV-1 allows for Rev-dependent mRNA export from the nucleus to the cytoplasm.
   2010..2110    +  CDS            Rev (fragment): human immunodeficiency virus 1 (HIV-1) Rev protein; rev; enhances nuclear export of unspliced and incompletely spliced viral mRNAs
   2129..2246    +  misc_feature   cPPT/CTS: central polypurine tract and central termination sequence of HIV-1
   2269..2572    +  enhancer       CMV enhancer: human cytomegalovirus immediate early enhancer
   2573..2776    +  promoter       CMV promoter: human cytomegalovirus (CMV) immediate early promoter
   2804..2830    +  CDS            3xHA (fragment): three tandem HA epitope tags
   2879..6034    +  CDS            cas9: CAS9_STAAU - Experimental evidence at protein level: Swiss-Prot protein existence level 1. CRISPR (clustered regularly interspaced short palindromic repeat) is an adaptive immune system that provides protection against mobile genetic elements (viruses, transposable elements and conjugative plasmids). CRISPR clusters contain spacers, sequences complementary to antecedent mobile elements, and target invading nucleic acids. CRISPR clusters are transcribed and processed into CRISPR RNA (crRNA). In type II CRISPR systems correct processing of pre-crRNA requires a trans- encoded small RNA (tracrRNA)
   6035..6082    +  CDS            nucleoplasmin NLS: bipartite nuclear localization signal from nucleoplasmin
   6116..6310    +  CDS            KRAB: Krüppel-associated box (KRAB) transcriptional repression domain from the human zinc finger protein ZNF10 (Margolin et al., 1994)
   6411..6430    +  protein_bind   attB1 (fragment): mutant version of attB; recombination site for the Gateway® BP reaction BP Clonase™
   6482..6722    +  promoter       U6 promoter: RNA polymerase III promoter for human U6 snRNA
   6732..6752    +  promoter       tight TRE promoter (fragment): Tet-responsive promoter PTight, consisting of seven tet operator sequences followed by the minimal CMV promoter
   6753..6828    +  misc_RNA       Sa gRNA scaffold: guide RNA scaffold for the Staphylococcus aureus CRISPR/Cas9 system
   6840..6861    -  protein_bind   attB2 (fragment): mutant version of attB; recombination site for the Gateway® BP reaction BP Clonase™
   6921..6962    +  CDS            V5 tag: epitope tag from simian virus 5
   6986..7574    +  misc_feature   WPRE: woodchuck hepatitis virus posttranscriptional regulatory element
   7589..7905    +  promoter       SV40 promoter: SV40 enhancer and early promoter
   7953..8000    +  promoter       EM7 promoter: synthetic bacterial promoter&nbsp
   8019..8417    +  CDS            BSD: blasticidin S deaminase; Aspergillus terreus BSD; confers resistance to blasticidin
   8434..8502    +  CDS            nef (fragment): NEF_HV1Z2 - Experimental evidence at protein level: Swiss-Prot protein existence level 1. Extracellular Nef protein targets CD4(+) T-lymphocytes for apoptosis by interacting with CXCR4 surface receptors. From Human immunodeficiency virus type 1 group M subtype D (isolate Z2/CDC-Z34) (HIV-1).
   8504..8737    +  LTR            3' LTR (ΔU3): self-inactivating 3' long terminal repeat (LTR) from HIV-1
   8809..8930    +  polyA_signal   SV40 poly(A) signal: SV40 polyadenylation signal
   8970..9105    +  rep_origin     SV40 ori: SV40 origin of replication
   9126..9144    -  promoter       T7 promoter: promoter for bacteriophage T7 RNA polymerase
   9152..9307    +  CDS            lacZα (fragment): LacZα fragment of β-galactosidase; lacZ fragment
   9312..9740    +  rep_origin     f1 ori (sequence partly withheld): f1 bacteriophage origin of replication; arrow indicates direction of (+) strand synthesis
   9793..9897    +  promoter       AmpR promoter: bla
   9898..10758   +  CDS            AmpR: β-lactamase; bla; confers resistance to ampicillin, carbenicillin, and related antibiotics
  10929..11517   +  rep_origin     ori: high-copy-number ColE1/pMB1/pBR322/pUC origin of replication
>Addgene plasmid #201151 | pLenti-dSaCas9-KRAB-gRNA-TRE-blast | addgene full sequence | sequence record 401792 | Addgene NGS Result
ACGACCGAGCGCAGCGAGTCAGTGAGCGAGGAAGCGGAAGAGCGCCCAATACGCAAACCGCCTCTCCCCG
CGCGTTGGCCGATTCATTAATGCAGCTGGCACGACAGGTTTCCCGACTGGAAAGCGGGCAGTGAGCGCAA
CGCAATTAATGTGAGTTAGCTCACTCATTAGGCACCCCAGGCTTTACACTTTATGCTTCCGGCTCGTATG
TTGTGTGGAATTGTGAGCGGATAACAATTTCACACAGGAAACAGCTATGACCATGATTACGCCAAGCGCG
CAATTAACCCTCACTAAAGGGAACAAAAGCTGGAGCTGCAAGCTTAATGTAGTCTTATGCAATACTCTTG
TAGTCTTGCAACATGGTAACGATGAGTTAGCAACATGCCTTACAAGGAGAGAAAAAGCACCGTGCATGCC
GATTGGTGGAAGTAAGGTGGTACGATCGTGCCTTATTAGGAAGGCAACAGACGGGTCTGACATGGATTGG
ACGAACCACTGAATTGCCGCATTGCAGAGATATTGTATTTAAGTGCCTAGCTCGATACATAAACGGGTCT
CTCTGGTTAGACCAGATCTGAGCCTGGGAGCTCTCTGGCTAACTAGGGAACCCACTGCTTAAGCCTCAAT
AAAGCTTGCCTTGAGTGCTTCAAGTAGTGTGTGCCCGTCTGTTGTGTGACTCTGGTAACTAGAGATCCCT
CAGACCCTTTTAGTCAGTGTGGAAAATCTCTAGCAGTGGCGCCCGAACAGGGACTTGAAAGCGAAAGGGA
AACCAGAGGAGCTCTCTCGACGCAGGACTCGGCTTGCTGAAGCGCGCACGGCAAGAGGCGAGGGGCGGCG
ACTGGTGAGTACGCCAAAAATTTTGACTAGCGGAGGCTAGAAGGAGAGAGATGGGTGCGAGAGCGTCAGT
ATTAAGCGGGGGAGAATTAGATCGCGATGGGAAAAAATTCGGTTAAGGCCAGGGGGAAAGAAAAAATATA
AATTAAAACATATAGTATGGGCAAGCAGGGAGCTAGAACGATTCGCAGTTAATCCTGGCCTGTTAGAAAC
ATCAGAAGGCTGTAGACAAATACTGGGACAGCTACAACCATCCCTTCAGACAGGATCAGAAGAACTTAGA
TCATTATATAATACAGTAGCAACCCTCTATTGTGTGCATCAAAGGATAGAGATAAAAGACACCAAGGAAG
CTTTAGACAAGATAGAGGAAGAGCAAAACAAAAGTAAGACCACCGCACAGCAAGCGGCCGCTGATCTTCA
GACCTGGAGGAGGAGATATGAGGGACAATTGGAGAAGTGAATTATATAAATATAAAGTAGTAAAAATTGA
ACCATTAGGAGTAGCACCCACCAAGGCAAAGAGAAGAGTGGTGCAGAGAGAAAAAAGAGCAGTGGGAATA
GGAGCTTTGTTCCTTGGGTTCTTGGGAGCAGCAGGAAGCACTATGGGCGCAGCGTCAATGACGCTGACGG
TACAGGCCAGACAATTATTGTCTGGTATAGTGCAGCAGCAGAACAATTTGCTGAGGGCTATTGAGGCGCA
ACAGCATCTGTTGCAACTCACAGTCTGGGGCATCAAGCAGCTCCAGGCAAGAATCCTGGCTGTGGAAAGA
TACCTAAAGGATCAACAGCTCCTGGGGATTTGGGGTTGCTCTGGAAAACTCATTTGCACCACTGCTGTGC
CTTGGAATGCTAGTTGGAGTAATAAATCTCTGGAACAGATTTGGAATCACACGACCTGGATGGAGTGGGA
CAGAGAAATTAACAATTACACAAGCTTAATACACTCCTTAATTGAAGAATCGCAAAACCAGCAAGAAAAG
AATGAACAAGAATTATTGGAATTAGATAAATGGGCAAGTTTGTGGAATTGGTTTAACATAACAAATTGGC
TGTGGTATATAAAATTATTCATAATGATAGTAGGAGGCTTGGTAGGTTTAAGAATAGTTTTTGCTGTACT
TTCTATAGTGAATAGAGTTAGGCAGGGATATTCACCATTATCGTTTCAGACCCACCTCCCAACCCCGAGG
GGACCCGACAGGCCCGAAGGAATAGAAGAAGAAGGTGGAGAGAGAGACAGAGACAGATCCATTCGATTAG
TGAACGGATCTCGACGGTATCGGTTAACTTTTAAAAGAAAAGGGGGGATTGGGGGGTACAGTGCAGGGGA
AAGAATAGTAGACATAATAGCAACAGACATACAAACTAAAGAATTACAAAAACAAATTACAAAAATTCAA
AATTTTATCGATAAGCTTGGGAGTTCCGCGTTACATAACTTACGGTAAATGGCCCGCCTGGCTGACCGCC
CAACGACCCCCGCCCATTGACGTCAATAATGACGTATGTTCCCATAGTAACGCCAATAGGGACTTTCCAT
TGACGTCAATGGGTGGAGTATTTACGGTAAACTGCCCACTTGGCAGTACATCAAGTGTATCATATGCCAA
GTACGCCCCCTATTGACGTCAATGACGGTAAATGGCCCGCCTGGCATTATGCCCAGTACATGACCTTATG
GGACTTTCCTACTTGGCAGTACATCTACGTATTAGTCATCGCTATTACCATGGTGATGCGGTTTTGGCAG
TACATCAATGGGCGTGGATAGCGGTTTGACTCACGGGGATTTCCAAGTCTCCACCCCATTGACGTCAATG
GGAGTTTGTTTTGGCACCAAAATCAACGGGACTTTCCAAAATGTCGTAACAACTCCGCCCCATTGACGCA
AATGGGCGGTAGGCGTGTACGGTGGGAGGTCTATATAAGCAGAGCTCTCTGGCTAACTACCGGTGCCACC
ATGTACCCATACGATGTTCCAGATTACGCTGCCCCAAAGAAGAAGCGGAAGGTCGGTATCCACGGAGTCC
CAGCAGCCAAGCGGAACTACATCCTGGGCCTGGCCATCGGCATCACCAGCGTGGGCTACGGCATCATCGA
CTACGAGACACGGGACGTGATCGATGCCGGCGTGCGGCTGTTCAAAGAGGCCAACGTGGAAAACAACGAG
GGCAGGCGGAGCAAGAGAGGCGCCAGAAGGCTGAAGCGGCGGAGGCGGCATAGAATCCAGAGAGTGAAGA
AGCTGCTGTTCGACTACAACCTGCTGACCGACCACAGCGAGCTGAGCGGCATCAACCCCTACGAGGCCAG
AGTGAAGGGCCTGAGCCAGAAGCTGAGCGAGGAAGAGTTCTCTGCCGCCCTGCTGCACCTGGCCAAGAGA
AGAGGCGTGCACAACGTGAACGAGGTGGAAGAGGACACCGGCAACGAGCTGTCCACCAAAGAGCAGATCA
GCCGGAACAGCAAGGCCCTGGAAGAGAAATACGTGGCCGAACTGCAGCTGGAACGGCTGAAGAAAGACGG
CGAAGTGCGGGGCAGCATCAACAGATTCAAGACCAGCGACTACGTGAAAGAAGCCAAACAGCTGCTGAAG
GTGCAGAAGGCCTACCACCAGCTGGACCAGAGCTTCATCGACACCTACATCGACCTGCTGGAAACCCGGC
GGACCTACTATGAGGGACCTGGCGAGGGCAGCCCCTTCGGCTGGAAGGACATCAAAGAATGGTACGAGAT
GCTGATGGGCCACTGCACCTACTTCCCCGAGGAACTGCGGAGCGTGAAGTACGCCTACAACGCCGACCTG
TACAACGCCCTGAACGACCTGAACAATCTCGTGATCACCAGGGACGAGAACGAGAAGCTGGAATATTACG
AGAAGTTCCAGATCATCGAGAACGTGTTCAAGCAGAAGAAGAAGCCCACCCTGAAGCAGATCGCCAAAGA
AATCCTCGTGAACGAAGAGGATATTAAGGGCTACAGAGTGACCAGCACCGGCAAGCCCGAGTTCACCAAC
CTGAAGGTGTACCACGACATCAAGGACATTACCGCCCGGAAAGAGATTATTGAGAACGCCGAGCTGCTGG
ATCAGATTGCCAAGATCCTGACCATCTACCAGAGCAGCGAGGACATCCAGGAAGAACTGACCAATCTGAA
CTCCGAGCTGACCCAGGAAGAGATCGAGCAGATCTCTAATCTGAAGGGCTATACCGGCACCCACAACCTG
AGCCTGAAGGCCATCAACCTGATCCTGGACGAGCTGTGGCACACCAACGACAACCAGATCGCTATCTTCA
ACCGGCTGAAGCTGGTGCCCAAGAAGGTGGACCTGTCCCAGCAGAAAGAGATCCCCACCACCCTGGTGGA
CGACTTCATCCTGAGCCCCGTCGTGAAGAGAAGCTTCATCCAGAGCATCAAAGTGATCAACGCCATCATC
AAGAAGTACGGCCTGCCCAACGACATCATTATCGAGCTGGCCCGCGAGAAGAACTCCAAGGACGCCCAGA
AAATGATCAACGAGATGCAGAAGCGGAACCGGCAGACCAACGAGCGGATCGAGGAAATCATCCGGACCAC
CGGCAAAGAGAACGCCAAGTACCTGATCGAGAAGATCAAGCTGCACGACATGCAGGAAGGCAAGTGCCTG
TACAGCCTGGAAGCCATCCCTCTGGAAGATCTGCTGAACAACCCCTTCAACTATGAGGTGGACCACATCA
TCCCCAGAAGCGTGTCCTTCGACAACAGCTTCAACAACAAGGTGCTCGTGAAGCAGGAAGAAGCCAGCAA
GAAGGGCAACCGGACCCCATTCCAGTACCTGAGCAGCAGCGACAGCAAGATCAGCTACGAAACCTTCAAG
AAGCACATCCTGAATCTGGCCAAGGGCAAGGGCAGAATCAGCAAGACCAAGAAAGAGTATCTGCTGGAAG
AACGGGACATCAACAGGTTCTCCGTGCAGAAAGACTTCATCAACCGGAACCTGGTGGATACCAGATACGC
CACCAGAGGCCTGATGAACCTGCTGCGGAGCTACTTCAGAGTGAACAACCTGGACGTGAAAGTGAAGTCC
ATCAATGGCGGCTTCACCAGCTTTCTGCGGCGGAAGTGGAAGTTTAAGAAAGAGCGGAACAAGGGGTACA
AGCACCACGCCGAGGACGCCCTGATCATTGCCAACGCCGATTTCATCTTCAAAGAGTGGAAGAAACTGGA
CAAGGCCAAAAAAGTGATGGAAAACCAGATGTTCGAGGAAAAGCAGGCCGAGAGCATGCCCGAGATCGAA
ACCGAGCAGGAGTACAAAGAGATCTTCATCACCCCCCACCAGATCAAGCACATTAAGGACTTCAAGGACT
ACAAGTACAGCCACCGGGTGGACAAGAAGCCTAATAGAGAGCTGATTAACGACACCCTGTACTCCACCCG
GAAGGACGACAAGGGCAACACCCTGATCGTGAACAATCTGAACGGCCTGTACGACAAGGACAATGACAAG
CTGAAAAAGCTGATCAACAAGAGCCCCGAAAAGCTGCTGATGTACCACCACGACCCCCAGACCTACCAGA
AACTGAAGCTGATTATGGAACAGTACGGCGACGAGAAGAATCCCCTGTACAAGTACTACGAGGAAACCGG
GAACTACCTGACCAAGTACTCCAAAAAGGACAACGGCCCCGTGATCAAGAAGATTAAGTATTACGGCAAC
AAACTGAACGCCCATCTGGACATCACCGACGACTACCCCAACAGCAGAAACAAGGTCGTGAAGCTGTCCC
TGAAGCCCTACAGATTCGACGTGTACCTGGACAATGGCGTGTACAAGTTCGTGACCGTGAAGAATCTGGA
TGTGATCAAAAAAGAAAACTACTACGAAGTGAATAGCAAGTGCTATGAGGAAGCTAAGAAGCTGAAGAAG
ATCAGCAACCAGGCCGAGTTTATCGCCTCCTTCTACAACAACGATCTGATCAAGATCAACGGCGAGCTGT
ATAGAGTGATCGGCGTGAACAACGACCTGCTGAACCGGATCGAAGTGAACATGATCGACATCACCTACCG
CGAGTACCTGGAAAACATGAACGACAAGAGGCCCCCCAGGATCATTAAGACAATCGCCTCCAAGACCCAG
AGCATTAAGAAGTACAGCACAGACATTCTGGGCAACCTGTATGAAGTGAAATCTAAGAAGCACCCTCAGA
TCATCAAAAAGGGCAAAAGGCCGGCGGCCACGAAAAAGGCCGGCCAGGCAAAAAAGAAAAAGGGATCCGA
TGCTAAGTCACTGACTGCCTGGTCCCGGACACTGGTGACCTTCAAGGATGTGTTTGTGGACTTCACCAGG
GAGGAGTGGAAGCTGCTGGACACTGCTCAGCAGATCCTGTACAGAAATGTGATGCTGGAGAACTATAAGA
ACCTGGTTTCCTTGGGTTATCAGCTTACTAAGCCAGATGTGATCCTCCGGTTGGAGAAGGGAGAAGAGCC
CTGGCTGGTGGAGAGAGAAATTCACCAAGAGACCCATCCTGATTCAGAGACTGCATTTGAAATCAAATCA
TCAGTTCCGAAAAAGAAACGCAAAGTTTAAGAATTCGCCCTTTGTACAAAAAAGCAGGCTTTAAAGGAAC
CAATTCAGTCGACTGGATCCGGTACCAAGGTCGGGCAGGAAGAGGGCCTATTTCCCATGATTCCTTCATA
TTTGCATATACGATACAAGGCTGTTAGAGAGATAATTAGAATTAATTTGACTGTAAACACAAAGATATTA
GTACAAAATACGTGACGTAGAAAGTAATAATTTCTTGGGTAGTTTGCAGTTTTAAAATTATGTTTTAAAA
TGGACTATCATATGCTTACCGTAACTTGAAAGTATTTCGATTTCTTGGCTTTATATATCTTGTGGAAAGG
ACGAAACACCGATCAGTGATAGAGAACGTATGGTTTTAGTACTCTGGAAACAGAATCTACTAAAACAAGG
CAAAATGCCGTGTTTATCTCGTCAACTTGTTGGCGAGATTTTTTTCTAGACCCAGCTTTCTTGTACAAAG
TTGGCATTAAAGGGCGAATTCGTTCCGGAGTCGTCGACTCTAGAGGGCCCGCGGTTCGAAGGTAAGCCTA
TCCCTAACCCTCTCCTCGGTCTCGATTCTACGCGTACCGGTTAGTAATGATCGACAATCAACCTCTGGAT
TACAAAATTTGTGAAAGATTGACTGGTATTCTTAACTATGTTGCTCCTTTTACGCTATGTGGATACGCTG
CTTTAATGCCTTTGTATCATGCTATTGCTTCCCGTATGGCTTTCATTTTCTCCTCCTTGTATAAATCCTG
GTTGCTGTCTCTTTATGAGGAGTTGTGGCCCGTTGTCAGGCAACGTGGCGTGGTGTGCACTGTGTTTGCT
GACGCAACCCCCACTGGTTGGGGCATTGCCACCACCTGTCAGCTCCTTTCCGGGACTTTCGCTTTCCCCC
TCCCTATTGCCACGGCGGAACTCATCGCCGCCTGCCTTGCCCGCTGCTGGACAGGGGCTCGGCTGTTGGG
CACTGACAATTCCGTGGTGTTGTCGGGGAAGCTGACGTCCTTTCCATGGCTGCTCGCCTGTGTTGCCACC
TGGATTCTGCGCGGGACGTCCTTCTGCTACGTCCCTTCGGCCCTCAATCCAGCGGACCTTCCTTCCCGCG
GCCTGCTGCCGGCTCTGCGGCCTCTTCCGCGTCTTCGCCTTCGCCCTCAGACGAGTCGGATCTCCCTTTG
GGCCGCCTCCCCGCCTGGCGATGGTACCGGTGTGGAAAGTCCCCAGGCTCCCCAGCAGGCAGAAGTATGC
AAAGCATGCATCTCAATTAGTCAGCAACCAGGTGTGGAAAGTCCCCAGGCTCCCCAGCAGGCAGAAGTAT
GCAAAGCATGCATCTCAATTAGTCAGCAACCATAGTCCCGCCCCTAACTCCGCCCATCCCGCCCCTAACT
CCGCCCAGTTCCGCCCATTCTCCGCCCCATGGCTGACTAATTTTTTTTATTTATGCAGAGGCCGAGGCCG
CCTCTGCCTCTGAGCTATTCCAGAAGTAGTGAGGAGGCTTTTTTGGAGGCCTAGGCTTTTGCAAAAAGCT
CCCGGGAGCTTGTATATCCATTTTCGGATCTGATCAGCACGTGTTGACAATTAATCATCGGCATAGTATA
TCGGCATAGTATAATACGACAAGGTGAGGAACTAAACCATGGCCAAGCCTTTGTCTCAAGAAGAATCCAC
CCTCATTGAAAGAGCAACGGCTACAATCAACAGCATCCCCATCTCTGAAGACTACAGCGTCGCCAGCGCA
GCTCTCTCTAGCGACGGCCGCATCTTCACTGGTGTCAATGTATATCATTTTACTGGGGGACCTTGTGCAG
AACTCGTGGTGCTGGGCACTGCTGCTGCTGCGGCAGCTGGCAACCTGACTTGTATCGTCGCGATCGGAAA
TGAGAACAGGGGCATCTTGAGCCCCTGCGGACGGTGCCGACAGGTGCTTCTCGATCTGCATCCTGGGATC
AAAGCCATAGTGAAGGACAGTGATGGACAGCCGACGGCAGTTGGGATTCGTGAATTGCTGCCCTCTGGTT
ATGTGTGGGAGGGCTAAGCACAATTCGAGCTCGGTACCTTTAAGACCAATGACTTACAAGGCAGCTGTAG
ATCTTAGCCACTTTTTAAAAGAAAAGGGGGGACTGGAAGGGCTAATTCACTCCCAACGAAGACAAGATCT
GCTTTTTGCTTGTACTGGGTCTCTCTGGTTAGACCAGATCTGAGCCTGGGAGCTCTCTGGCTAACTAGGG
AACCCACTGCTTAAGCCTCAATAAAGCTTGCCTTGAGTGCTTCAAGTAGTGTGTGCCCGTCTGTTGTGTG
ACTCTGGTAACTAGAGATCCCTCAGACCCTTTTAGTCAGTGTGGAAAATCTCTAGCAGTAGTAGTTCATG
TCATCTTATTATTCAGTATTTATAACTTGCAAAGAAATGAATATCAGAGAGTGAGAGGAACTTGTTTATT
GCAGCTTATAATGGTTACAAATAAAGCAATAGCATCACAAATTTCACAAATAAAGCATTTTTTTCACTGC
ATTCTAGTTGTGGTTTGTCCAAACTCATCAATGTATCTTATCATGTCTGGCTCTAGCTATCCCGCCCCTA
ACTCCGCCCATCCCGCCCCTAACTCCGCCCAGTTCCGCCCATTCTCCGCCCCATGGCTGACTAATTTTTT
TTATTTATGCAGAGGCCGAGGCCGCCTCGGCCTCTGAGCTATTCCAGAAGTAGTGAGGAGGCTTTTTTGG
AGGCCTAGGGACGTACCCAATTCGCCCTATAGTGAGTCGTATTACGCGCGCTCACTGGCCGTCGTTTTAC
AACGTCGTGACTGGGAAAACCCTGGCGTTACCCAACTTAATCGCCTTGCAGCACATCCCCCTTTCGCCAG
CTGGCGTAATAGCGAAGAGGCCCGCACCGATCGCCCTTCCCAACAGTTGCGCAGCCTGAATGGCGAATGG
G
[124 nt withheld, positions 9312-9435]
C
[91 nt withheld, positions 9437-9527]
A
[49 nt withheld, positions 9529-9577]
CCTTTGACGTTGGAGTCCACGTTCTTT
[37 nt withheld, positions 9605-9641]
ACCCTATCTCGGTCTATTCTTTTGATTTATAAGGGATTTTGCCGATTTCGGCCTATTGGTTAAAAAATGA
GCTGATTTAACAAAAATTTAACGCGAATTTTAACAAAATATTAACGCTTACAATTTAGGTGGCACTTTTC
GGGGAAATGTGCGCGGAACCCCTATTTGTTTATTTTTCTAAATACATTCAAATATGTATCCGCTCATGAG
ACAATAACCCTGATAAATGCTTCAATAATATTGAAAAAGGAAGAGTATGAGTATTCAACATTTCCGTGTC
GCCCTTATTCCCTTTTTTGCGGCATTTTGCCTTCCTGTTTTTGCTCACCCAGAAACGCTGGTGAAAGTAA
AAGATGCTGAAGATCAGTTGGGTGCACGAGTGGGTTACATCGAACTGGATCTCAACAGCGGTAAGATCCT
TGAGAGTTTTCGCCCCGAAGAACGTTTTCCAATGATGAGCACTTTTAAAGTTCTGCTATGTGGCGCGGTA
TTATCCCGTATTGACGCCGGGCAAGAGCAACTCGGTCGCCGCATACACTATTCTCAGAATGACTTGGTTG
AGTACTCACCAGTCACAGAAAAGCATCTTACGGATGGCATGACAGTAAGAGAATTATGCAGTGCTGCCAT
AACCATGAGTGATAACACTGCGGCCAACTTACTTCTGACAACGATCGGAGGACCGAAGGAGCTAACCGCT
TTTTTGCACAACATGGGGGATCATGTAACTCGCCTTGATCGTTGGGAACCGGAGCTGAATGAAGCCATAC
CAAACGACGAGCGTGACACCACGATGCCTGTAGCAATGGCAACAACGTTGCGCAAACTATTAACTGGCGA
ACTACTTACTCTAGCTTCCCGGCAACAATTAATAGACTGGATGGAGGCGGATAAAGTTGCAGGACCACTT
CTGCGCTCGGCCCTTCCGGCTGGCTGGTTTATTGCTGATAAATCTGGAGCCGGTGAGCGTGGGTCTCGCG
GTATCATTGCAGCACTGGGGCCAGATGGTAAGCCCTCCCGTATCGTAGTTATCTACACGACGGGGAGTCA
GGCAACTATGGATGAACGAAATAGACAGATCGCTGAGATAGGTGCCTCACTGATTAAGCATTGGTAACTG
TCAGACCAAGTTTACTCATATATACTTTAGATTGATTTAAAACTTCATTTTTAATTTAAAAGGATCTAGG
TGAAGATCCTTTTTGATAATCTCATGACCAAAATCCCTTAACGTGAGTTTTCGTTCCACTGAGCGTCAGA
CCCCGTAGAAAAGATCAAAGGATCTTCTTGAGATCCTTTTTTTCTGCGCGTAATCTGCTGCTTGCAAACA
AAAAAACCACCGCTACCAGCGGTGGTTTGTTTGCCGGATCAAGAGCTACCAACTCTTTTTCCGAAGGTAA
CTGGCTTCAGCAGAGCGCAGATACCAAATACTGTTCTTCTAGTGTAGCCGTAGTTAGGCCACCACTTCAA
GAACTCTGTAGCACCGCCTACATACCTCGCTCTGCTAATCCTGTTACCAGTGGCTGCTGCCAGTGGCGAT
AAGTCGTGTCTTACCGGGTTGGACTCAAGACGATAGTTACCGGATAAGGCGCAGCGGTCGGGCTGAACGG
GGGGTTCGTGCACACAGCCCAGCTTGGAGCGAACGACCTACACCGAACTGAGATACCTACAGCGTGAGCT
ATGAGAAAGCGCCACGCTTCCCGAAGGGAGAAAGGCGGACAGGTATCCGGTAAGCGGCAGGGTCGGAACA
GGAGAGCGCACGAGGGAGCTTCCAGGGGGAAACGCCTGGTATCTTTATAGTCCTGTCGGGTTTCGCCACC
TCTGACTTGAGCGTCGATTTTTGTGATGCTCGTCAGGGGGGCGGAGCCTATGGAAAAACGCCAGCAACGC
GGCCTTTTTACGGTTCCTGGCCTTTTGCTGGCCTTTTGCTCACATGTTCTTTCCTGCGTTATCCCCTGAT
TCTGTGGATAACCGTATTACCGCCTTTGAGTGAGCTGATACCGCTCGCCGCAGCCGA
